>Addgene plasmid #134897 | pet16b-Avi-ubiquitin_rbs_BirA | addgene full sequence | sequence record 288109 | Addgene NGS Result
TTCTTGAAGACGAAAGGGCCTCGTGATACGCCTATTTTTATAGGTTAATGTCATGATAATAATGGTTTCT
TAGACGTCAGGTGGCACTTTTCGGGGAAATGTGCGCGGAACCCCTATTTGTTTATTTTTCTAAATACATT
CAAATATGTATCCGCTCATGAGACAATAACCCTGATAAATGCTTCAATAATATTGAAAAAGGAAGAGTAT
GAGTATTCAACATTTCCGTGTCGCCCTTATTCCCTTTTTTGCGGCATTTTGCCTTCCTGTTTTTGCTCAC
CCAGAAACGCTGGTGAAAGTAAAAGATGCTGAAGATCAGTTGGGTGCACGAGTGGGTTACATCGAACTGG
ATCTCAACAGCGGTAAGATCCTTGAGAGTTTTCGCCCCGAAGAACGTTTTCCAATGATGAGCACTTTTAA
AGTTCTGCTATGTGGCGCGGTATTATCCCGTGTTGACGCCGGGCAAGAGCAACTCGGTCGCCGCATACAC
TATTCTCAGAATGACTTGGTTGAGTACTCACCAGTCACAGAAAAGCATCTTACGGATGGCATGACAGTAA
GAGAATTATGCAGTGCTGCCATAACCATGAGTGATAACACTGCGGCCAACTTACTTCTGACAACGATCGG
AGGACCGAAGGAGCTAACCGCTTTTTTGCACAACATGGGGGATCATGTAACTCGCCTTGATCGTTGGGAA
CCGGAGCTGAATGAAGCCATACCAAACGACGAGCGTGACACCACGATGCCTGCAGCAATGGCAACAACGT
TGCGCAAACTATTAACTGGCGAACTACTTACTCTAGCTTCCCGGCAACAATTAATAGACTGGATGGAGGC
GGATAAAGTTGCAGGACCACTTCTGCGCTCGGCCCTTCCGGCTGGCTGGTTTATTGCTGATAAATCTGGA
GCCGGTGAGCGTGGGTCTCGCGGTATCATTGCAGCACTGGGGCCAGATGGTAAGCCCTCCCGTATCGTAG
TTATCTACACGACGGGGAGTCAGGCAACTATGGATGAACGAAATAGACAGATCGCTGAGATAGGTGCCTC
ACTGATTAAGCATTGGTAACTGTCAGACCAAGTTTACTCATATATACTTTAGATTGATTTAAAACTTCAT
TTTTAATTTAAAAGGATCTAGGTGAAGATCCTTTTTGATAATCTCATGACCAAAATCCCTTAACGTGAGT
TTTCGTTCCACTGAGCGTCAGACCCCGTAGAAAAGATCAAAGGATCTTCTTGAGATCCTTTTTTTCTGCG
CGTAATCTGCTGCTTGCAAACAAAAAAACCACCGCTACCAGCGGTGGTTTGTTTGCCGGATCAAGAGCTA
CCAACTCTTTTTCCGAAGGTAACTGGCTTCAGCAGAGCGCAGATACCAAATACTGTCCTTCTAGTGTAGC
CGTAGTTAGGCCACCACTTCAAGAACTCTGTAGCACCGCCTACATACCTCGCTCTGCTAATCCTGTTACC
AGTGGCTGCTGCCAGTGGCGATAAGTCGTGTCTTACCGGGTTGGACTCAAGACGATAGTTACCGGATAAG
GCGCAGCGGTCGGGCTGAACGGGGGGTTCGTGCACACAGCCCAGCTTGGAGCGAACGACCTACACCGAAC
TGAGATACCTACAGCGTGAGCTATGAGAAAGCGCCACGCTTCCCGAAGGGAGAAAGGCGGACAGGTATCC
GGTAAGCGGCAGGGTCGGAACAGGAGAGCGCACGAGGGAGCTTCCAGGGGGAAACGCCTGGTATCTTTAT
AGTCCTGTCGGGTTTCGCCACCTCTGACTTGAGCGTCGATTTTTGTGATGCTCGTCAGGGGGGCGGAGCC
TATGGAAAAACGCCAGCAACGCGGCCTTTTTACGGTTCCTGGCCTTTTGCTGGCCTTTTGCTCACATGTT
CTTTCCTGCGTTATCCCCTGATTCTGTGGATAACCGTATTACCGCCTTTGAGTGAGCTGATACCGCTCGC
CGCAGCCGAACGACCGAGCGCAGCGAGTCAGTGAGCGAGGAAGCGGAAGAGCGCCTGATGCGGTATTTTC
TCCTTACGCATCTGTGCGGTATTTCACACCGCAATGGTGCACTCTCAGTACAATCTGCTCTGATGCCGCA
TAGTTAAGCCAGTATACACTCCGCTATCGCTACGTGACTGGGTCATGGCTGCGCCCCGACACCCGCCAAC
ACCCGCTGACGCGCCCTGACGGGCTTGTCTGCTCCCGGCATCCGCTTACAGACAAGCTGTGACCGTCTCC
GGGAGCTGCATGTGTCAGAGGTTTTCACCGTCATCACCGAAACGCGCGAGGCAGCTGCGGTAAAGCTCAT
CAGCGTGGTCGTGAAGCGATTCACAGATGTCTGCCTGTTCATCCGCGTCCAGCTCGTTGAGTTTCTCCAG
AAGCGTTAATGTCTGGCTTCTGATAAAGCGGGCCATGTTAAGGGCGGTTTTTTCCTGTTTGGTCACTGAT
GCCTCCGTGTAAGGGGGATTTCTGTTCATGGGGGTAATGATACCGATGAAACGAGAGAGGATGCTCACGA
TACGGGTTACTGATGATGAACATGCCCGGTTACTGGAACGTTGTGAGGGTAAACAACTGGCGGTATGGAT
GCGGCGGGACCAGAGAAAAATCACTCAGGGTCAATGCCAGCGCTTCGTTAATACAGATGTAGGTGTTCCA
CAGGGTAGCCAGCAGCATCCTGCGATGCAGATCCGGAACATAATGGTGCAGGGCGCTGACTTCCGCGTTT
CCAGACTTTACGAAACACGGAAACCGAAGACCATTCATGTTGTTGCTCAGGTCGCAGACGTTTTGCAGCA
GCAGTCGCTTCACGTTCGCTCGCGTATCGGTGATTCATTCTGCTAACCAGTAAGGCAACCCCGCCAGCCT
AGCCGGGTCCTCAACGACAGGAGCACGATCATGCGCACCCGTGGCCAGGACCCAACGCTGCCCGAGATGC
GCCGCGTGCGGCTGCTGGAGATGGCGGACGCGATGGATATGTTCTGCCAAGGGTTGGTTTGCGCATTCAC
AGTTCTCCGCAAGAATTGATTGGCTCCAATTCTTGGAGTGGTGAATCCGTTAGCGAGGTGCCGCCGGCTT
CCATTCAGGTCGAGGTGGCCCGGCTCCATGCACCGCGACGCAACGCGGGGAGGCAGACAAGGTATAGGGC
GGCGCCTACAATCCATGCCAACCCGTTCCATGTGCTCGCCGAGGCGGCATAAATCGCCGTGACGATCAGC
GGTCCAATGATCGAAGTTAGGCTGGTAAGAGCCGCGAGCGATCCTTGAAGCTGTCCCTGATGGTCGTCAT
CTACCTGCCTGGACAGCATGGCCTGCAACGCGGGCATCCCGATGCCGCCGGAAGCGAGAAGAATCATAAT
GGGGAAGGCCATCCAGCCTCGCGTCGCGAACGCCAGCAAGACGTAGCCCAGCGCGTCGGCCGCCATGCCG
GCGATAATGGCCTGCTTCTCGCCGAAACGTTTGGTGGCGGGACCAGTGACGAAGGCTTGAGCGAGGGCGT
GCAAGATTCCGAATACCGCAAGCGACAGGCCGATCATCGTCGCGCTCCAGCGAAAGCGGTCCTCGCCGAA
AATGACCCAGAGCGCTGCCGGCACCTGTCCTACGAGTTGCATGATAAAGAAGACAGTCATAAGTGCGGCG
ACGATAGTCATGCCCCGCGCCCACCGGAAGGAGCTGACTGGGTTGAAGGCTCTCAAGGGCATCGGTCGAG
ATCCCGGTGCCTAATGAGTGAGCTAACTTACATTAATTGCGTTGCGCTCACTGCCCGCTTTCCAGTCGGG
AAACCTGTCGTGCCAGCTGCATTAATGAATCGGCCAACGCGCGGGGAGAGGCGGTTTGCGTATTGGGCGC
CAGGGTGGTTTTTCTTTTCACCAGTGAGACGGGCAACAGCTGATTGCCCTTCACCGCCTGGCCCTGAGAG
AGTTGCAGCAAGCGGTCCACGCTGGTTTGCCCCAGCAGGCGAAAATCCTGTTTGATGGTGGTTAACGGCG
GGATATAACATGAGCTGTCTTCGGTATCGTCGTATCCCACTACCGAGATATCCGCACCAACGCGCAGCCC
GGACTCGGTAATGGCGCGCATTGCGCCCAGCGCCATCTGATCGTTGGCAACCAGCATCGCAGTGGGAACG
ATGCCCTCATTCAGCATTTGCATGGTTTGTTGAAAACCGGACATGGCACTCCAGTCGCCTTCCCGTTCCG
CTATCGGCTGAATTTGATTGCGAGTGAGATATTTATGCCAGCCAGCCAGACGCAGACGCGCCGAGACAGA
ACTTAATGGGCCCGCTAACAGCGCGATTTGCTGGTGACCCAATGCGACCAGATGCTCCACGCCCAGTCGC
GTACCGTCTTCATGGGAGAAAATAATACTGTTGATGGGTGTCTGGTCAGAGACATCAAGAAATAACGCCG
GAACATTAGTGCAGGCAGCTTCCACAGCAATGGCATCCTGGTCATCCAGCGGATAGTTAATGATCAGCCC
ACTGACGCGTTGCGCGAGAAGATTGTGCACCGCCGCTTTACAGGCTTCGACGCCGCTTCGTTCTACCATC
GACACCACCACGCTGGCACCCAGTTGATCGGCGCGAGATTTAATCGCCGCGACAATTTGCGACGGCGCGT
GCAGGGCCAGACTGGAGGTGGCAACGCCAATCAGCAACGACTGTTTGCCCGCCAGTTGTTGTGCCACGCG
GTTGGGAATGTAATTCAGCTCCGCCATCGCCGCTTCCACTTTTTCCCGCGTTTTCGCAGAAACGTGGCTG
GCCTGGTTCACCACGCGGGAAACGGTCTGATAAGAGACACCGGCATACTCTGCGACATCGTATAACGTTA
CTGGTTTCACATTCACCACCCTGAATTGACTCTCTTCCGGGCGCTATCATGCCATACCGCGAAAGGTTTT
GCGCCATTCGATGGTGTCCGGGATCTCGACGCTCTCCCTTATGCGACTCCTGCATTAGGAAGCAGCCCAG
TAGTAGGTTGAGGCCGTTGAGCACCGCCGCCGCAAGGAATGGTGCATGCAAGGAGATGGCGCCCAACAGT
CCCCCGGCCACGGGGCCTGCCACCATACCCACGCCGAAACAAGCGCTCATGAGCCCGAAGTGGCGAGCCC
GATCTTCCCCATCGGTGATGTCGGCGATATAGGCGCCAGCAACCGCACCTGTGGCGCCGGTGATGCCGGC
CACGATGCGTCCGGCGTAGAGGATCGAGATCTCGATCCCGCGAAATTAATACGACTCACTATAGGGGAAT
TGTGAGCGGATAACAATTCCCCTCTAGAAATAATTTTGTTTAACTTTAAGAAGGAGATATACCATGGGCC
ATCATCATCATCATCATCATCATCATCACGTAGGCCTGAACGACATCTTCGAGGCTCAGAAAATCGAATG
GCACGAACTGGAAGTTCTGTTCCAGGGGCCCATGCAAATCTTTGTTAAAACCCTGACCGGTAAAACCATT
ACACTGGAAGTTGAACCGAGCGATACCATTGAAAATGTGAAAGCCAAAATCCAGGACAAAGAAGGTATTC
CGCCTGATCAGCAGCGTCTGATTTTTGCAGGTAAACAGCTGGAAGATGGTCGTACCCTGAGCGATTATAA
CATTCAGAAAGAAAGCACCCTGCATCTGGTTCTGCGTCTGCGTGGTGGTTGATAAAATTTTGTTTAACTT
TAAGAAGGAGATATACCATGAAGGATAACACTGTTCCGCTGAAACTGATCGCCCTGCTGGCCAATGGCGA
GTTTCATAGCGGTGAACAGCTGGGTGAAACTTTAGGCATGTCACGTGCTGCTATCAACAAGCATATCCAG
ACCCTGCGTGATTGGGGTGTTGACGTATTTACCGTGCCGGGTAAAGGCTATTCCCTGCCGGAACCGATTC
AGCTGCTGAACGCAAAACAAATTCTGGGTCAGCTGGACGGCGGTTCCGTAGCTGTGCTGCCGGTTATCGA
CTCTACTAACCAGTACCTCCTGGATCGCATTGGTGAACTGAAATCCGGGGACGCGTGCATCGCGGAGTAT
CAGCAAGCGGGCCGTGGTCGTCGCGGTCGTAAATGGTTTTCGCCGTTTGGTGCAAACCTGTACCTCAGCA
TGTTTTGGCGTCTGGAACAGGGTCCGGCAGCTGCAATCGGTTTGTCCCTGGTAATCGGTATCGTAATGGC
GGAGGTTCTGCGTAAACTGGGCGCAGACAAAGTTCGTGTGAAATGGCCGAACGACCTTTACCTGCAAGAT
CGCAAACTGGCTGGTATCCTGGTTGAGCTGACCGGTAAAACCGGGGATGCTGCTCAGATCGTTATCGGTG
CAGGTATCAACATGGCCATGCGTCGTGTAGAGGAAAGCGTGGTTAACCAGGGTTGGATTACCCTGCAGGA
GGCGGGCATTAACCTGGACCGCAATACTCTGGCGGCTATGCTGATCCGCGAACTGCGTGCGGCACTGGAG
CTGTTCGAACAGGAAGGTCTGGCTCCGTATCTTAGCCGCTGGGAAAAGCTCGATAACTTCATCAACCGTC
CGGTTAAACTGATTATTGGTGATAAAGAAATCTTCGGCATTTCGCGCGGCATCGACAAACAGGGAGCCCT
GCTTCTGGAACAGGATGGTATCATCAAACCGTGGATGGGCGGCGAAATTTCTTTACGCAGCGCTGAAAAA
TGACTCGAGGATCCGGCTGCTAACAAAGCCCGAAAGGAAGCTGAGTTGGCTGCTGCCACCGCTGAGCAAT
AACTAGCATAACCCCTTGGGGCCTCTAAACGGGTCTTGAGGGGTTTTTTGCTGAAAGGAGGAACTATATC
CGGATATCCCGCAAGAGGCCCGGCAGTACCGGCATAACCAAGCCTATGCCTACAGCATCCAGGGTGACGG
TGCCGAGGATGACGATGAGCGCATTGTTAGATTTCATACACGGTGCCTGACTGCGTTAGCAATTTAACTG
TGATAAACTACCGCATTAAAGCTTATCGATGATAAGCTGTCAAACATGAGAA
Features (pLannotate 1.2.2; 23 found; start..end, strand, type, name):
    104..208     +  promoter       AmpR promoter: bla
    209..1069    +  CDS            AmpR: β-lactamase; bla; confers resistance to ampicillin, carbenicillin, and related antibiotics
   1240..1828    +  rep_origin     ori: high-copy-number ColE1/pMB1/pBR322/pUC origin of replication
   2014..2153    -  misc_feature   bom: basis of mobility region from pBR322
   2255..2446    -  CDS            rop: Rop protein, which maintains plasmids at low copy number; rop
   2463..2843    +  CDS            YPB1_ECOLX: Protein predicted: Swiss-Prot protein existence level 4. From Escherichia coli.
   3085..3709    -  CDS            TcR (fragment): tetracycline efflux protein; tet; confers resistance to tetracycline
   3724..3745    -  protein_bind   CAP binding site: CAP binding activates transcription in the presence of cAMP. E. coli catabolite activator protein
   3758..4840    -  CDS            lacI: lac repressor; lacI; The lac repressor binds to the lac operator to inhibit transcription in E. coli. This inhibition can be relieved by adding lactose or isopropyl-β-D-thiogalactopyranoside (IPTG).
   4841..4918    -  promoter       lacI promoter: lacI
   4926..5205    -  CDS            TcR (fragment): tetracycline efflux protein; tet; confers resistance to tetracycline
   5227..5245    +  promoter       T7 promoter: promoter for bacteriophage T7 RNA polymerase
   5246..5270    +  protein_bind   lac operator: The lac repressor binds to the lac operator to inhibit transcription in E. coli. This inhibition can be relieved by adding lactose or isopropyl-β-D-thiogalactopyranoside (IPTG). lac repressor encoded by lacI
   5285..5307    +  RBS            RBS: efficient ribosome binding site from bacteriophage T7 gene 10 (Olins and Rangwala, 1989)
   5320..5337    +  CDS            capTEV™ (fragment): composite tag for in vivo biotinylation, TEV protease cleavage, and 6xHis tagging
   5353..5397    +  CDS            AviTag™: peptide tag that allows for enzymatic biotinylation
   5422..5649    +  CDS            UBIQ_CERCA: Experimental evidence at protein level: Swiss-Prot protein existence level 1. Ubiquitin exists either covalently attached to another protein, or free (unanchored). When covalently bound, it is conjugated to target proteins via an isopeptide bond either as a monomer (monoubiquitin), a polymer linked via different Lys residues of the ubiquitin (polyubiquitin chains) or a linear polymer linked via the initiator Met of the ubiquitin (linear polyubiquitin chains). Polyubiquitin chains, when attached to a target protein, have different functions depending on the Lys residue of the ubiquitin that is
   5659..5681    +  RBS            RBS: efficient ribosome binding site from bacteriophage T7 gene 10 (Olins and Rangwala, 1989)
   5688..6650    +  CDS            birA: BIRA_ECOLI - Also known as bioR, dhbB. Experimental evidence at protein level: Swiss-Prot protein existence level 1. Acts both as a biotin--[acetyl-CoA-carboxylase] ligase and a biotin-operon repressor. In the presence of ATP, BirA activates biotin to form the BirA-biotinyl-5'-adenylate (BirA-bio-5'-AMP or holoBirA) complex. HoloBirA can either transfer the biotinyl moiety to the biotin carboxyl carrier protein (BCCP) subunit of acetyl-CoA carboxylase, or bind to the biotin operator site and inhibit transcription of the operon. From Escherichia coli (strain K12).
   6666..6715    +  CDS            SET1 (fragment): solubility-enhancement tag derived from T7 phage gene 10B
   6723..6770    +  terminator     T7 terminator: transcription terminator for bacteriophage T7 RNA polymerase
   6793..6897    -  CDS            TcR (fragment): tetracycline efflux protein; tet; confers resistance to tetracycline
   6945..6973    -  promoter       tet promoter: E. coli promoter for tetracycline efflux protein gene
