[The description below was written by a language model from this plasmid's Addgene catalogue record and pLannotate feature annotations shown in this document.]
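Description:
pet16b-Avi-ubiquitin_rbs_BirA is a bacterial expression plasmid of about 7 kb built on the Novagen pET16b backbone. It is designed to produce tagged human ubiquitin in E. coli together with the enzyme that biotinylates it. The plasmid replicates from a pBR322-type ColE1 origin accompanied by the bom region and the rop gene, which holds it at low copy number, and it is selected with ampicillin through the β-lactamase gene. Several tetracycline-resistance fragments and a tet promoter annotated around the cassette are non-functional remnants of the pBR322 ancestry. The backbone also carries lacI under its own promoter.

The payload is a bicistronic operon driven by a T7 promoter with an adjacent lac operator, so transcription requires a host supplying T7 RNA polymerase, such as a DE3 lysogen, and is induced with IPTG. The first cistron follows a T7 gene 10 ribosome binding site. It encodes ubiquitin (UBB, human) carrying an N-terminal 10xHis tag, an AviTag and a PreScission (3C) protease cleavage site. The automated annotation picks up the His region only as a partial tag match and labels ubiquitin by an orthologue, which reflects the protein's strong conservation. A second copy of the same ribosome binding site then drives translation of E. coli BirA biotin ligase from the same transcript, and a T7 terminator closes the unit. Co-expressed BirA attaches biotin to the lysine within the AviTag in vivo.

The product can therefore be captured by nickel affinity through the His tag or by avidin or streptavidin through biotin, and the tags can be removed with 3C protease. According to the record, the plasmid serves recombinant production of His-Avi-tagged ubiquitin, used for preparing and purifying mono-ubiquitinated proteins.
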