Addgene plasmid #134897: pet16b-Avi-ubiquitin_rbs_BirA
Purpose: Expresses HIS-Avi-tagged ubiquitin for recombinant protein production
Depositing lab: Andrew Deans. Depositing organization: St. Vincent's Institute. Publication: Preparation and purification of mono-ubiquitinated proteins using Avi-tagged ubiquitin. Tan W, Murphy VJ, Charron A, van Twest S, Sharp M, Constantinou A, Parker MW, Crismani W, Bythell-Douglas R, Deans AJ. PLoS One. 2020 Feb 24;15(2):e0229000. doi: 10.1371/journal.pone.0229000. eCollection 2020. PubMed 32092106.
Backbone
  Vector backbone: pET16b
  Backbone manufacturer: Novagen
  Backbone size w/o insert (bp): 5711
  Total vector size (bp): 6984
  Vector type: Bacterial Expression
Growth in bacteria
  Bacterial resistance: Ampicillin, 100 μg/mL
  Growth temperature: 37°C
  Growth strain: DH5alpha
  Growth instructions: Need to retransform to BL21-DE3 or other suitable strain for protein expression
  Copy number: Low Copy
Gene/Insert 1
  Gene/Insert name: Ubiquitin
  Species: H. sapiens (human)
  Insert size (bp): 339
  GenBank ID: 7314
  Entrez Gene: UBB (a.k.a. HEL-S-50)
  Promoter: T7
  Tag / fusion protein: 10HIS-AviTag-PreScission(3C)protease (N terminal on insert)
  Cloning method: Restriction Enzyme; 5′ cloning site NcoI (not destroyed); 3′ cloning site EcoRV (destroyed during cloning)
  Sequencing primers: 5′ TAATACGACTCACTATAG
Gene/Insert 2
  Gene/Insert name: BirA (alt name: Biotin Ligase)
  Species: E.coli
  Insert size (bp): 966
  GenBank ID: U00006.1
  Promoter: RBS
  Cloning method: Restriction Enzyme; 5′ cloning site EcoRV (destroyed during cloning); 3′ cloning site XhoI (not destroyed)
  Sequencing primers: 5′ T7 promoter; 3′ T7 terminator primer
Terms and licenses: Academic/Nonprofit Terms; Industry Terms: Not Available to Industry
How to cite: pet16b-Avi-ubiquitin_rbs_BirA was a gift from Andrew Deans (Addgene plasmid # 134897 ; http://n2t.net/addgene:134897 ; RRID:Addgene_134897)
